Addgene plasmid #32731: -962 human cyclin D1 promoter EtsC site mutant pGL3Basic
Depositing lab: Frank McCormick. Depositing organization: University of California, San Francisco (UCSF). Publication: Beta-catenin regulates expression of cyclin D1 in colon carcinoma cells. Tetsu O, McCormick F. Nature. 1999 Apr 1;398(6726):422-6. 10.1038/18884 PubMed 10201372.
Backbone
  Vector backbone: pGL3Basic
  Backbone manufacturer: Promega
  Backbone size w/o insert (bp): 4818
  Vector type: Luciferase
Growth in bacteria
  Bacterial resistance: Ampicillin, 100 μg/mL
  Growth temperature: 37°C
  Growth strain: DH5alpha
  Copy number: High Copy
Gene/Insert
  Gene/Insert name: CCND1 promoter
  Species: H. sapiens (human)
  Insert size (bp): 1096
  Mutation: -424 EtsC site TTCCT deletion
  Entrez Gene: CCND1 (a.k.a. BCL1, D11S287E, PRAD1, U21B31)
  Promoter: -962 CCND1 promoter
  Cloning method: Restriction Enzyme; 5′ cloning site KpnI (not destroyed); 3′ cloning site Hind3 (not destroyed)
  Sequencing primers: 5′ RVprimer3; 3′ GLprimer2
Terms and licenses: Academic/Nonprofit Terms; Industry Terms: Not Available to Industry
How to cite: -962 human cyclin D1 promoter EtsC site mutant pGL3Basic was a gift from Frank McCormick (Addgene plasmid # 32731 ; http://n2t.net/addgene:32731 ; RRID:Addgene_32731)
