[The description below was written by a language model from this plasmid's Addgene catalogue record.]
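Description:
-962 human cyclin D1 promoter EtsC site mutant pGL3Basic is a luciferase reporter plasmid built on the Promega pGL3Basic backbone (4818 bp without insert). pGL3Basic is a promoterless, enhancerless reporter vector carrying a firefly luciferase coding sequence downstream of a multiple cloning site, so luciferase output in transfected cells depends on whatever regulatory DNA is cloned upstream. The plasmid is maintained in E. coli as a high-copy replicon under ampicillin selection. No feature table is provided, so the exact positions of backbone elements are not documented in the record.

The insert is a roughly 1.1 kb fragment of the human CCND1 (cyclin D1) promoter, with its 5′ end at position -962, cloned between KpnI and HindIII sites that both remain intact, which places it directly upstream of the luciferase gene. This version carries a small deletion that removes the five-nucleotide core of the EtsC site at about -424, eliminating one candidate binding site for Ets-family transcription factors while leaving the rest of the promoter unchanged.

The construct is intended for transient transfection reporter assays in mammalian cells. Its activity would be compared with the corresponding wild-type -962 promoter reporter, and presumably with other site mutants, to judge how much this Ets element contributes to cyclin D1 transcription. The associated publication concerns regulation of cyclin D1 expression by beta-catenin in colon carcinoma cells, so the plasmid fits into a promoter-dissection effort that maps the cis-elements mediating CCND1 activation in that setting.
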