>Addgene plasmid #32731 | -962 human cyclin D1 promoter EtsC site mutant pGL3Basic | addgene partial sequence | sequence record 39107 | LucNrev
TGGCGCCGGGCCTTTCTTTATGTTTTTGGCGTCTTCCATGGTGGCTTTACCAACAGTACCGGAATGCCAA
GCTTATCGATTTCGAACCCCTGGGGAGGGCTGTGGGTCCTGGCTGGGTCCGCGCTCGGCTCTCGCTTCTG
CTGCCCCGCGCTCCCTCGCGCTCTTCTGCCCCTCGCCGGAGCGTGCGGACTCTGCTGCTCGCTGCTACTG
CGCCGACAGCCCTCTGGAGGCTCCAGGACTTTGCAACTTCAACAAAACTCCCCTGTAGTCCGTGTGACGT
TACTGTTGTTAAGCAAAGATCAAAGCCCGGCAGAGAATGGGAGCGGGAGGGGGGCGGGGGCGGGCGCAGG
GGGAGGGGGCGCGGGCGCCAAACGCCGGGAGCAGCGAGGGGCAGAGCCCAAAAGCCATCCCTGAGGCGCC
GCGCCTGCCCTGCGGCGGAGTTGCCCCTGTAGTCCGGTTTTCATAGAAATGCAAATCGCCCCGCTGCAGC
CTTTCTCCCCGCCAGGGAAGAGGGGTGCAGGGGGCCCCGTCCGCCTCGAGTGGGTCCCCCGGGATTTAGG
GGGTGAGGTGGAGGTGGCTCTGC
