>Addgene plasmid #32731 | -962 human cyclin D1 promoter EtsC site mutant pGL3Basic | addgene partial sequence | sequence record 39805 | RVprimer3
TTTCTCTATCGATAGGTACCGAGCTCTTACGCGTGCTAGCCCGGGCTCGAGATCCCCGGGTACTAAAAAA
ATGAGTCAGAATGGAGATCACTGTTTCTCAGCTTTCCATTCAGAGGTGTGTTTCTCCCGGTTAAATTGCC
GGCACGGGAAGGGAGGGGGTGCAGTTGGGGACCCCCGCAAGGACCGACTGGTCAAGGTAGGAAGGCAGCC
CGAAGAGTCTCCAGGCTAGAAGGACAAGATGAAGGAAATGCTGGCCACCATCTTGGGCTGCTGCTGGAAT
TTTCGGGCATTTATTTTATTTTATTTTTTGAGCGAGCGCATGCTAAGCTGAAATCCCTTTAACTTTTAGG
GTTACCCCCTTGGGCATTTGCAACGACGCCCCTGTGCGCCGGAATGAAACTTGCACAGGGGTTGTGTGCC
CGGTCCTCCCCGTCCTTGCATGCTAAATTAGTTCTTGCAATTTACACGTGTTAATGAAAATGAAAGAAGA
TGCAGTCGCTGAGATTCTTTGGCCGTCTGTCCGCCCGTGGGTGCCCTCGTGGCGTTCTTGGAAATGCGCC
CATTCTGCCGGCTTGGATATGGGGTGTCGCCGCGCCCCAGTCACCCCTTCTCGTGGTCTCCCCAGGCTGC
GTGTGGCCTGCCGGCCAGTTGTCCCCTA
